>Addgene plasmid #232651 | pLAS2w.Phyg-CHST8 (3A) | addgene full sequence | sequence record 464301 | Addgene NGS Result
GGGACCCGACAGGCCCGAAGGAATAGAAGAAGAAGGTGGAGAGAGAGACAGAGACAGATCCATTCGATTA
GTGAACGGATCTCGACGGTATCGATCACGAGACTAGCCTCGAGGATCCACTAGTGAATTGCATGAAGAAT
CTGCTTAGGGTTAGGCGTTTTGCGCTGCTTCGCGATGTACGGGCCAGAAATTGCATGAAGAATCTGCTTA
GGGTTAGGCGTTTTGCGCTGCTTCTAGTTATTAATAGTAATCAATTACGGGGTCATTAGTTCATAGCCCA
TATATGGAGTTCCGCGTTACATAACTTACGGTAAATGGCCCGCCTGGCTGACCGCCCAACGACCCCCGCC
CATTGACGTCAATAATGACGTATGTTCCCATAGTAACGCCAATAGGGACTTTCCATTGACGTCAATGGGT
GGAGTATTTACGGTAAACTGCCCACTTGGCAGTACATCAAGTGTATCATATGCCAAGTACGCCCCCTATT
GACGTCAATGACGGTAAATGGCCCGCCTGGCATTATGCCCAGTACATGACCTTATGGGACTTTCCTACTT
GGCAGTACATCTACGTATTAGTCATCGCTATTACCATGGTGATGCGGTTTTGGCAGTACATCAATGGGCG
TGGATAGCGGTTTGACTCACGGGGATTTCCAAGTCTCCACCCCATTGACGTCAATGGGAGTTTGTTTTGG
CACCAAAATCAACGGGACTTTCCAAAATGTCGTAACAACTCCGCCCCATTGACGCAAATGGGCGGTAGGC
GTGTACGGTGGGAGGTCTATATAAGCAGAGCTCTCTGGCTAACTAGAGAACCCACTGCTTACTGGCTTAT
CGAAATTAATACGACTCACTATAGGGAGACCCAAGCTGGCTAGCCGCCACCATGACCCTGCGACCTGGAA
CAATGCGGCTGGCCTGCATGTTCTCTTCCATCCTGCTGTTCGGAGCTGCAGGCCTCCTCCTCTTCATCAG
CCTGCAGGACCCTACGGAGCTCGCCCCCCAGCAGGTGCCAGGAATAAAGTTCAACATCAGGCCAAGGCAG
CCCCACCACGACCTCCCACCAGGCGGCTCCCAGGATGGTGACTTGAAGGAACCCACAGAGAGGGTCACTC
GGGACTTATCCAGTGGGGCCCCGAGGGGCCGCAACCTGCCAGCGCCTGACCAGCCTCAACCCCCGCTGCA
GAGGGGAACCCGTCTGCGGCTCCGCCAGCGCCGTCGCCGTCTGCTCATCAAGAAAATGCCAGCTGCGGCG
ACCATCCCGGCCAACAGCTCGGACGCGCCCTTCATCCGGCCGGGACCCGGGACGCTGGATGGCCGCTGGG
TCAGCCTGCACCGGAGCCAGCAGGAGCGCAAGCGGGTGATGCAGGAGGCCTGCGCCAAGTACCGGGCGAG
CAGCAGCCGCCGGGCCGTCACGCCCCGCCACGTGTCCCGTATCTTCGTGGAGGACCGCCACCGCGTGCTC
TACTGCGAGGTGCCCAAGGCCGGCTGCTCCAATTGGAAGCGGGTGCTCATGGTGCTGGCCGGCCTGGCCT
CGTCCACTGCCGACATCCAGCACAACACCGTCCACTATGGCAGCGCTCTCAAGCGCCTGGACACCTTCGA
CCGCCAGGGTATCTTGCACCGTCTCAGCACCTACACCAAGATGCTCTTTGTCGCCGCGGCCTTCGAGAGG
CTGGTGTCCGCCTTCCGCGACAAGTTTGAGCACCCCAACAGCTACTATCACCCGGTCTTCGGCAAGGCCA
TCCTGGCCCGGTACCGCGCCAATGCCTCTCGGGAGGCCCTGCGGACCGGCTCTGGGGTGCGTTTTCCCGA
GTTCGTCCAGTACCTGCTGGACGTGCACCGGCCCGTGGGGATGGACATTCACTGGGACCATGTCAGCCGG
CTCTGCAGCCCCTGCCTCATCGACTACGATTTCGTAGGCAAGTTCGAGAGCATGGAGGACGATGCCAACT
TCTTCCTGAGCCTCATCCGCGCGCCGCGGAACCTGACCTTCCCCCGGTTCAAGGACCGGCACTCGCAGGA
GGCGCGGACCACAGCGAGGATCGCCCACCAGTACTTCGCCCAACTCTCGGCCCTGCAAAGGCAGCGCACC
TACGACTTCTACTACATGGATTACCTGATGTTCAACTATTCCAAGCCCTTTGCAGATCTGTACGGATCCA
TGGACTACAAAGACCATGACGGTGATTATAAAGATCATGACATCGACTACAAAGACGATGACGACAAGTG
AATTCTCGACCTCGAGACAAATGGCAGTATTCATCCACAATTTTAAAAGAAAAGGGGGGATTGGGGGGTA
CAGTGCAGGGGAAAGAATAGTAGACATAATAGCAACAGACATACAAACTAAAGAATTACAAAAACAAATT
ACAAAAATTCAAAATTTTCGGGTTTATTACAGGGACAGCAGAGATCCACTTTGGCCGCGGCTCGAGGGGG
TTGGGGTTGCGCCTTTTCCAAGGCAGCCCTGGGTTTGCGCAGGGACGCGGCTGCTCTGGGCGTGGTTCCG
GGAAACGCAGCGGCGCCGACCCTGGGTCTCGCACATTCTTCACGTCCGTTCGCAGCGTCACCCGGATCTT
CGCCGCTACCCTTGTGGGCCCCCCGGCGACGCTTCCTGCTCCGCCCCTAAGTCGGGAAGGTTCCTTGCGG
TTCGCGGCGTGCCGGACGTGACAAACGGAAGCCGCACGTCTCACTAGTACCCTCGCAGACGGACAGCGCC
AGGGAGCAATGGCAGCGCGCCGACCGCGATGGGCTGTGGCCAATAGCGGCTGCTCAGCAGGGCGCGCCGA
GAGCAGCGGCCGGGAAGGGGCGGTGCGGGAGGCGGGGTGTGGGGCGGTAGTGTGGGCCCTGTTCCTGCCC
GCGCGGTGTTCCGCATTCTGCAAGCCTCCGGAGCGCACGTCGGCAGTCGGCTCCCTCGTTGACCGAATCA
CCGACCTCTCTCCCCAGGGGGATCCACCATGAAAAAGCCTGAACTCACCGCTACCTCTGTCGAGAAGTTT
CTGATCGAAAAGTTCGACAGCGTCTCCGACCTGATGCAGCTCTCCGAGGGCGAAGAATCTCGGGCTTTCA
GCTTCGATGTGGGAGGGCGTGGATATGTCCTGCGGGTGAATAGCTGCGCCGATGGTTTCTACAAAGATCG
CTATGTTTATCGGCACTTTGCATCCGCCGCTCTCCCTATTCCCGAAGTGCTTGACATTGGGGAGTTCAGC
GAGAGCCTGACCTATTGCATCTCCCGCCGTGCACAGGGTGTCACCTTGCAAGACCTGCCTGAAACCGAAC
TGCCCGCTGTTCTCCAGCCCGTCGCCGAGGCCATGGATGCCATCGCTGCCGCCGATCTTAGCCAGACCAG
CGGGTTCGGCCCATTCGGACCTCAAGGAATCGGTCAATACACTACATGGCGCGATTTCATCTGCGCTATT
GCTGATCCCCATGTGTATCACTGGCAAACTGTGATGGACGACACCGTCAGTGCCTCCGTCGCCCAGGCTC
TCGATGAGCTGATGCTTTGGGCCGAGGACTGCCCCGAAGTCCGGCACCTCGTGCACGCCGATTTCGGCTC
CAACAATGTCCTGACCGACAATGGCCGCATAACAGCCGTCATTGACTGGAGCGAGGCCATGTTCGGGGAT
TCCCAATACGAGGTCGCCAACATCTTCTTCTGGAGGCCCTGGTTGGCTTGTATGGAGCAGCAGACCCGCT
ACTTCGAGCGGAGGCATCCCGAGCTTGCAGGATCTCCTCGGCTCCGGGCTTATATGCTCCGCATTGGTCT
TGACCAACTCTATCAGAGCTTGGTTGACGGCAATTTCGATGATGCAGCTTGGGCTCAGGGTCGCTGCGAC
GCAATCGTCCGGTCCGGAGCCGGGACTGTCGGGCGTACACAAATCGCCCGCAGAAGCGCTGCCGTCTGGA
CCGATGGCTGTGTGGAAGTGCTCGCCGATAGTGGAAACAGACGCCCCAGCACTCGTCCTAGGGCAAAGGA
TCTGCAGTAATGAACGCGTTAAGTCGACAATCAACCTCTGGATTACAAAATTTGTGAAAGATTGACTGGT
ATTCTTAACTATGTTGCTCCTTTTACGCTATGTGGATACGCTGCTTTAATGCCTTTGTATCATGCTATTG
CTTCCCGTATGGCTTTCATTTTCTCCTCCTTGTATAAATCCTGGTTGCTGTCTCTTTATGAGGAGTTGTG
GCCCGTTGTCAGGCAACGTGGCGTGGTGTGCACTGTGTTTGCTGACGCAACCCCCACTGGTTGGGGCATT
GCCACCACCTGTCAGCTCCTTTCCGGGACTTTCGCTTTCCCCCTCCCTATTGCCACGGCGGAACTCATCG
CCGCCTGCCTTGCCCGCTGCTGGACAGGGGCTCGGCTGTTGGGCACTGACAATTCCGTGGTGTTGTCGGG
GAAATCATCGTCCTTTCCTTGGCTGCTCGCCTGTGTTGCCACCTGGATTCTGCGCGGGACGTCCTTCTGC
TACGTCCCTTCGGCCCTCAATCCAGCGGACCTTCCTTCCCGCGGCCTGCTGCCGGCTCTGCGGCCTCTTC
CGCGTCTTCGCCTTCGCCCTCAGACGAGTCGGATCTCCCTTTGGGCCGCCTCCCCGCGTCGACTTTAAGA
CCAATGACTTACAAGGCAGCTGTAGATCTTAGCCACTTTTTAAAAGAAAAGGGGGGACTGGAAGGGCTAA
TTCACTCCCAACGAAGACAAGATCTGCTTTTTGCTTGTACTGGGTCTCTCTGGTTAGACCAGATCTGAGC
CTGGGAGCTCTCTGGCTAACTAGGGAACCCACTGCTTAAGCCTCAATAAAGCTTGCCTTGAGTGCTTCAA
GTAGTGTGTGCCCGTCTGTTGTGTGACTCTGGTAACTAGAGATCCCTCAGACCCTTTTAGTCAGTGTGGA
AAATCTCTAGCAGTACGTATAGTAGTTCATGTCATCTTATTATTCAGTATTTATAACTTGCAAAGAAATG
AATATCAGAGAGTGAGAGGAACTTGTTTATTGCAGCTTATAATGGTTACAAATAAAGCAATAGCATCACA
AATTTCACAAATAAAGCATTTTTTTCACTGCATTCTAGTTGTGGTTTGTCCAAACTCATCAATGTATCTT
ATCATGTCTGGCTCTAGCTATCCCGCCCCTAACTCCGCCCATCCCGCCCCTAACTCCGCCCAGTTCCGCC
CATTCTCCGCCCCATGGCTGACTAATTTTTTTTATTTATGCAGAGGCCGAGGCCGCCTCGGCCTCTGAGC
TATTCCAGAAGTAGTGAGGAGGCTTTTTTGGAGGCCTAGGGACGTACCCAATTCGCCCTATAGTGAGTCG
TATTACGCGCGCTCACTGGCCGTCGTTTTACAACGTCGTGACTGGGAAAACCCTGGCGTTACCCAACTTA
ATCGCCTTGCAGCACATCCCCCTTTCGCCAGCTGGCGTAATAGCGAAGAGGCCCGCACCGATCGCCCTTC
CCAACAGTTGCGCAGCCTGAATGGCGAATGGG
[124 nt withheld, positions 5493-5616]
C
[91 nt withheld, positions 5618-5708]
A
[49 nt withheld, positions 5710-5758]
CCTTTGACGTTGGAGTCCACGTTCTTT
[37 nt withheld, positions 5786-5822]
ACCCTATCTCGGTCTATTCTTTTGATTTATAAGGGATTTTGCCGATTTCGGCCTATTGGTTAAAAAATGA
GCTGATTTAACAAAAATTTAACGCGAATTTTAACAAAATATTAACGCTTACAATTTAGGTGGCACTTTTC
GGGGAAATGTGCGCGGAACCCCTATTTGTTTATTTTTCTAAATACATTCAAATATGTATCCGCTCATGAG
ACAATAACCCTGATAAATGCTTCAATAATATTGAAAAAGGAAGAGTATGAGTATTCAACATTTCCGTGTC
GCCCTTATTCCCTTTTTTGCGGCATTTTGCCTTCCTGTTTTTGCTCACCCAGAAACGCTGGTGAAAGTAA
AAGATGCTGAAGATCAGTTGGGTGCACGAGTGGGTTACATCGAACTGGATCTCAACAGCGGTAAGATCCT
TGAGAGTTTTCGCCCCGAAGAACGTTTTCCAATGATGAGCACTTTTAAAGTTCTGCTATGTGGCGCGGTA
TTATCCCGTATTGACGCCGGGCAAGAGCAACTCGGTCGCCGCATACACTATTCTCAGAATGACTTGGTTG
AGTACTCACCAGTCACAGAAAAGCATCTTACGGATGGCATGACAGTAAGAGAATTATGCAGTGCTGCCAT
AACCATGAGTGATAACACTGCGGCCAACTTACTTCTGACAACGATCGGAGGACCGAAGGAGCTAACCGCT
TTTTTGCACAACATGGGGGATCATGTAACTCGCCTTGATCGTTGGGAACCGGAGCTGAATGAAGCCATAC
CAAACGACGAGCGTGACACCACGATGCCTGTAGCAATGGCAACAACGTTGCGAAAACTATTAACTGGCGA
ACTACTTACTCTAGCTTCCCGGCAACAATTAATAGACTGGATGGAGGCGGATAAAGTTGCAGGACCACTT
CTGCGCTCGGCCCTTCCGGCTGGCTGGTTTATTGCTGATAAATCTGGAGCCGGTGAGCGTGGGTCTCGCG
GTATCATTGCAGCACTGGGGCCAGATGGTAAGCCCTCCCGTATCGTAGTTATCTACACGACGGGGAGTCA
GGCAACTATGGATGAACGAAATAGACAGATCGCTGAGATAGGTGCCTCACTGATTAAGCATTGGTAACTG
TCAGACCAAGTTTACTCATATATACTTTAGATTGATTTAAAACTTCATTTTTAATTTAAAAGGATCTAGG
TGAAGATCCTTTTTGATAATCTCATGACCAAAATCCCTTAACGTGAGTTTTCGTTCCACTGAGCGTCAGA
CCCCGTAGAAAAGATCAAAGGATCTTCTTGAGATCCTTTTTTTCTGCGCGTAATCTGCTGCTTGCAAACA
AAAAAACCACCGCTACCAGCGGTGGTTTGTTTGCCGGATCAAGAGCTACCAACTCTTTTTCCGAAGGTAA
CTGGCTTCAGCAGAGCGCAGATACCAAATACTGTTCTTCTAGTGTAGCCGTAGTTAGGCCACCACTTCAA
GAACTCTGTAGCACCGCCTACATACCTCGCTCTGCTAATCCTGTTACCAGTGGCTGCTGCCAGTGGCGAT
AAGTCGTGTCTTACCGGGTTGGACTCAAGACGATAGTTACCGGATAAGGCGCAGCGGTCGGGCTGAACGG
GGGGTTCGTGCACACAGCCCAGCTTGGAGCGAACGACCTACACCGAACTGAGATACCTACAGCGTGAGCT
ATGAGAAAGCGCCACGCTTCCCGAAGGGAGAAAGGCGGACAGGTATCCGGTAAGCGGCAGGGTCGGAACA
GGAGAGCGCACGAGGGAGCTTCCAGGGGGAAACGCCTGGTATCTTTATAGTCCTGTCGGGTTTCGCCACC
TCTGACTTGAGCGTCGATTTTTGTGATGCTCGTCAGGGGGGCGGAGCCTATGGAAAAACGCCAGCAACGC
GGCCTTTTTACGGTTCCTGGCCTTTTGCTGGCCTTTTGCTCACATGTTCTTTCCTGCGTTATCCCCTGAT
TCTGTGGATAACCGTATTACCGCCTTTGAGTGAGCTGATACCGCTCGCCGCAGCCGAACGACCGAGCGCA
GCGAGTCAGTGAGCGAGGAAGCGGAAGAGCGCCCAATACGCAAACCGCCTCTCCCCGCGCGTTGGCCGAT
TCATTAATGCAGCTGGCACGACAGGTTTCCCGACTGGAAAGCGGGCAGTGAGCGCAACGCAATTAATGTG
AGTTAGCTCACTCATTAGGCACCCCAGGCTTTACACTTTATGCTTCCGGCTCGTATGTTGTGTGGAATTG
TGAGCGGATAACAATTTCACACAGGAAACAGCTATGACCATGATTACGCCAAGCGCGCAATTAACCCTCA
CTAAAGGGAACAAAAGCTGGAGCTGCAAGCTTAATGTAGTCTTATGCAATACTCTTGTAGTCTTGCAACA
TGGTAACGATGAGTTAGCAACATGCCTTACAAGGAGAGAAAAAGCACCGTGCATGCCGATTGGTGGAAGT
AAGGTGGTACGATCGTGCCTTATTAGGAAGGCAACAGACGGGTCTGACATGGATTGGACGAACCACTGAA
TTGCCGCATTGCAGAGATATTGTATTTAAGTGCCTAGCTCGATACATAAACGGGTCTCTCTGGTTAGACC
AGATCTGAGCCTGGGAGCTCTCTGGCTAACTAGGGAACCCACTGCTTAAGCCTCAATAAAGCTTGCCTTG
AGTGCTTCAAGTAGTGTGTGCCCGTCTGTTGTGTGACTCTGGTAACTAGAGATCCCTCAGACCCTTTTAG
TCAGTGTGGAAAATCTCTAGCAGTGGCGCCCGAACAGGGACTTGAAAGCGAAAGGGAAACCAGAGGAGCT
CTCTCGACGCAGGACTCGGCTTGCTGAAGCGCGCACGGCAAGAGGCGAGGGGCGGCGACTGGTGAGTACG
CCAAAAATTTTGACTAGCGGAGGCTAGAAGGAGAGAGATGGGTGCGAGAGCGTCAGTATTAAGCGGGGGA
GAATTAGATCGCGATGGGAAAAAATTCGGTTAAGGCCAGGGGGAAAGAAAAAATATAAATTAAAACATAT
AGTATGGGCAAGCAGGGAGCTAGAACGATTCGCAGTTAATCCTGGCCTGTTAGAAACATCAGAAGGCTGT
AGACAAATACTGGGACAGCTACAACCATCCCTTCAGACAGGATCAGAAGAACTTAGATCATTATATAATA
CAGTAGCAACCCTCTATTGTGTGCATCAAAGGATAGAGATAAAAGACACCAAGGAAGCTTTAGACAAGAT
AGAGGAAGAGCAAAACAAAAGTAAGACCACCGCACAGCAAGCGGCCGCTGATCTTCAGACCTGGAGGAGG
AGATATGAGGGACAATTGGAGAAGTGAATTATATAAATATAAAGTAGTAAAAATTGAACCATTAGGAGTA
GCACCCACCAAGGCAAAGAGAAGAGTGGTGCAGAGAGAAAAAAGAGCAGTGGGAATAGGAGCTTTGTTCC
TTGGGTTCTTGGGAGCAGCAGGAAGCACTATGGGCGCAGCGTCAATGACGCTGACGGTACAGGCCAGACA
ATTATTGTCTGGTATAGTGCAGCAGCAGAACAATTTGCTGAGGGCTATTGAGGCGCAACAGCATCTGTTG
CAACTCACAGTCTGGGGCATCAAGCAGCTCCAGGCAAGAATCCTGGCTGTGGAAAGATACCTAAAGGATC
AACAGCTCCTGGGGATTTGGGGTTGCTCTGGAAAACTCATTTGCACCACTGCTGTGCCTTGGAATGCTAG
TTGGAGTAATAAATCTCTGGAACAGATTTGGAATCACACGACCTGGATGGAGTGGGACAGAGAAATTAAC
AATTACACAAGCTTAATACACTCCTTAATTGAAGAATCGCAAAACCAGCAAGAAAAGAATGAACAAGAAT
TATTGGAATTAGATAAATGGGCAAGTTTGTGGAATTGGTTTAACATAACAAATTGGCTGTGGTATATAAA
ATTATTCATAATGATAGTAGGAGGCTTGGTAGGTTTAAGAATAGTTTTTGCTGTACTTTCTATAGTGAAT
AGAGTTAGGCAGGGATATTCACCATTATCGTTTCAGACCCACCTCCCAACCCCGAG
Features (pLannotate 1.2.2; 31 found; start..end, strand, type, name):
    295..598     +  enhancer       CMV enhancer: human cytomegalovirus immediate early enhancer
    599..802     +  promoter       CMV promoter: human cytomegalovirus (CMV) immediate early promoter
    798..831     +  LTR            5' LTR (truncated) (fragment): truncated 5' long terminal repeat (LTR) from HIV-1
    847..865     +  promoter       T7 promoter: promoter for bacteriophage T7 RNA polymerase
    892..2163    +  CDS            CHST8: CHST8_HUMAN - Experimental evidence at protein level: Swiss-Prot protein existence level 1. Catalyzes the transfer of sulfate to position 4 of non- reducing N-acetylgalactosamine (GalNAc) residues in both N-glycans and O-glycans. Required for biosynthesis of glycoprotein hormones lutropin and thyrotropin, by mediating sulfation of their carbohydrate structures. Only active against terminal GalNAcbeta1,GalNAcbeta. Not active toward chondroitin. From Homo sapiens (Human).
   2173..2222    +  CDS            3xFLAG (fragment): three tandem FLAG® epitope tags, followed by an enterokinase cleavage site
   2281..2398    +  misc_feature   cPPT/CTS: central polypurine tract and central termination sequence of HIV-1
   2447..2957    +  promoter       hPGK promoter: human phosphoglycerate kinase 1 promoter
   2969..3990    +  CDS            HygR (fragment): hygromycin B phosphotransferase confers resistance to hygromycin
   4019..4607    +  misc_feature   WPRE: woodchuck hepatitis virus posttranscriptional regulatory element
   4658..4677    +  misc_feature   cPPT/CTS (fragment): central polypurine tract and central termination sequence of HIV-1
   4679..4912    +  LTR            3' LTR (ΔU3): self-inactivating 3' long terminal repeat (LTR) from HIV-1
   4990..5111    +  polyA_signal   SV40 poly(A) signal: SV40 polyadenylation signal
   5151..5286    +  rep_origin     SV40 ori: SV40 origin of replication
   5307..5325    -  promoter       T7 promoter: promoter for bacteriophage T7 RNA polymerase
   5333..5488    +  CDS            lacZα (fragment): LacZα fragment of β-galactosidase; lacZ fragment
   5493..5921    +  rep_origin     f1 ori (sequence partly withheld): f1 bacteriophage origin of replication; arrow indicates direction of (+) strand synthesis
   5974..6078    +  promoter       AmpR promoter: bla
   6079..6939    +  CDS            AmpR: β-lactamase; bla; confers resistance to ampicillin, carbenicillin, and related antibiotics
   7110..7698    +  rep_origin     ori: high-copy-number ColE1/pMB1/pBR322/pUC origin of replication
   7881..7973    +  CDS            lacI (fragment): lac repressor; lacI; The lac repressor binds to the lac operator to inhibit transcription in E. coli. This inhibition can be relieved by adding lactose or isopropyl-β-D-thiogalactopyranoside (IPTG).
   7986..8007    +  protein_bind   CAP binding site: CAP binding activates transcription in the presence of cAMP. E. coli catabolite activator protein
   8022..8052    +  promoter       lac promoter: promoter for the E. coli lac operon
   8060..8076    +  protein_bind   lac operator: The lac repressor binds to the lac operator to inhibit transcription in E. coli. This inhibition can be relieved by adding lactose or isopropyl-β-D-thiogalactopyranoside (IPTG). lac repressor encoded by lacI
   8121..8139    +  promoter       T3 promoter: promoter for bacteriophage T3 RNA polymerase
   8167..8393    +  promoter       RSV promoter: Rous sarcoma virus enhancer/promoter
   8394..8574    +  LTR            5' LTR (truncated): truncated 5' long terminal repeat (LTR) from HIV-1
   8621..8746    +  misc_feature   HIV-1 Ψ: packaging signal of human immunodeficiency virus type 1
   8730..9093    +  CDS            HIV-1 gag (fragment): gag protein from human immunodeficiency virus 1; gag
   9239..9472    +  misc_feature   RRE: The Rev response element (RRE) of HIV-1 allows for Rev-dependent mRNA export from the nucleus to the cytoplasm.
   9849..81      +  CDS            Rev (fragment) (across the origin): human immunodeficiency virus 1 (HIV-1) Rev protein; rev; enhances nuclear export of unspliced and incompletely spliced viral mRNAs
