[The description below was written by a language model from this plasmid's Addgene catalogue record and pLannotate feature annotations shown in this document.]
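Description:
pLAS2w.Phyg-CHST8 (3A) is a lentiviral mammalian expression plasmid built on the pLAS2w.Phyg backbone, carrying a mutant form of human carbohydrate sulfotransferase 8 (CHST8, also called GalNAc4ST1). In bacteria it is maintained through a high-copy ColE1/pUC-type origin and selected with ampicillin via the β-lactamase gene. An f1 origin and remnants of a lac/lacZα cloning region are also present in the backbone. The annotated full sequence is about 9.9 kb, consistent with the stated backbone plus a roughly 1.3 kb insert.

The viral transfer cassette has a third-generation, self-inactivating layout. An RSV promoter drives a truncated HIV-1 5' LTR, followed by the Ψ packaging signal with a partial gag fragment and the Rev response element, and the cassette ends in a ΔU3 3' LTR with a downstream SV40 polyadenylation signal. Within it, the CMV enhancer/promoter drives the CHST8 coding sequence, which carries the substitutions R258A, E259A and P260A (the "REP-to-AAA" or 3A mutant). The coding sequence is fused at its C terminus to a backbone-encoded FLAG epitope, annotated as a partial 3xFLAG match, for detection or immunoprecipitation. A cPPT/CTS element sits downstream of the insert, followed by a human PGK promoter driving hygromycin B phosphotransferase so that transduced cells can be selected with hygromycin. A WPRE is included to enhance transcript expression.

The construct is intended for transient or stable lentivirus-mediated expression of the mutant enzyme in mammalian cells. The depositing study examined CHST8 in relation to cancer immunotherapy efficacy, but the record does not state the functional consequence of the triple-alanine mutation.
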