Addgene plasmid #232651: pLAS2w.Phyg-CHST8 (3A)
Purpose: expresses CHST8 REP-to-AAA mutant in mammalian cells
Depositing lab: Chen-Yang Shen. Depositing organization: Institute of Biomedical Sciences, Academia Sinica. Publication: Genetic insights into carbohydrate sulfotransferase 8 and its impact on the immunotherapy efficacy of cancer. Chou WC, Chen WT, Kuo CT, Chang YM, Lu YS, Li CW, Hung MC, Shen CY. Cell Rep. 2024 Jan 23;43(1):113641. doi: 10.1016/j.celrep.2023.113641. Epub 2023 Dec 30. PubMed 38165805.
Backbone
  Vector backbone: pLAS2w.Phyg
  Backbone manufacturer: National RNAi Core Facility at Academia Sinica
  Backbone size w/o insert (bp): 8564
  Vector type: Mammalian Expression, Lentiviral
  Selectable markers: Hygromycin
Growth in bacteria
  Bacterial resistance: Ampicillin, 100 μg/mL
  Growth temperature: 37°C
  Growth strain: NEB Stable
  Copy number: High Copy
Gene/Insert
  Gene/Insert name: CHST8 (3A) (alt names: GALNAC4ST1; GalNAc4ST)
  Species: H. sapiens (human)
  Insert size (bp): 1355
  Mutation: R258A, E259A, P260A
  Entrez Gene: CHST8 (a.k.a. GALNAC4ST1, GalNAc4ST, PSS3)
  Promoter: CMV
  Tag / fusion protein: Flag (C terminal on backbone)
  Cloning method: Other
  Sequencing primers: 5′ CMV Forward; 3′ ATTCTTTCCCCTGCACTGTAC
Terms and licenses: Academic/Nonprofit Terms; Industry Terms: Not Available to Industry
How to cite: pLAS2w.Phyg-CHST8 (3A) was a gift from Chen-Yang Shen (Addgene plasmid # 232651 ; http://n2t.net/addgene:232651 ; RRID:Addgene_232651)
